Addgene plasmid #38815: RRAS
Purpose: Bacterial expression for structure determination; may not be full ORF
Depositing lab: Nicola Burgess-Brown. Depositing organization: University of Oxford.
Backbone
  Vector backbone: pNIC28-Bsa4
  Backbone manufacturer: SGC
  Vector type: Bacterial Expression
Growth in bacteria
  Bacterial resistance: Kanamycin, 50 μg/mL
  Growth temperature: 37°C
  Growth strain: Mach1
  Copy number: Low Copy
Gene/Insert
  Gene/Insert name: RRAS (alt names: related RAS viral (r-ras) oncogene homolog; PDB:2FN4)
  Species: H. sapiens (human)
  Insert size (bp): 634
  Entrez Gene: Rras (a.k.a. p23)
  Tag / fusion protein: His Tev (N terminal on insert)
  Cloning method: Ligation Independent Cloning
  Sequencing primers: 5′ T7; 3′ T7-term
Terms and licenses: Academic/Nonprofit Terms; Industry Terms: Not Available to Industry
How to cite: RRAS was a gift from Nicola Burgess-Brown (Addgene plasmid # 38815 ; http://n2t.net/addgene:38815 ; RRID:Addgene_38815)
