[The description below was written by a language model from this plasmid's Addgene catalogue record.]
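Description:
RRAS is a bacterial expression plasmid built on the pNIC28-Bsa4 backbone from the SGC, made to produce recombinant human R-Ras protein for structure determination. It confers kanamycin resistance for selection in E. coli and is listed as low copy. The record names neither the origin of replication nor the promoter. The listed sequencing primers are T7 and T7-term, which suggests that the insert lies between a T7 promoter and a T7 terminator. In that arrangement, expression would depend on a host strain that supplies T7 RNA polymerase. No feature table is provided, so this layout cannot be confirmed.

The insert is a 634 bp fragment of human RRAS (related RAS viral oncogene homolog, also known as p23), which encodes a small GTPase of the Ras family. It was introduced by ligation independent cloning. The record cautions that the insert may not be the full open reading frame. This is common for structural genomics constructs, where the ends of the protein are often trimmed to a domain that expresses and crystallises well. An alternative name for the insert refers to a deposited PDB structure, linking the construct to that crystallographic work.

The protein carries an N-terminal His tag followed by a TEV protease recognition site. The His tag allows capture by immobilised metal affinity chromatography, and TEV cleavage then removes the tag to leave near-native protein. Typical use is overexpression and purification of R-Ras for crystallography, and the same material would suit other biophysical or biochemical work.
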