>Addgene plasmid #38815 | RRAS | depositor partial sequence | sequence record 48872 | RRAS sequence 634 bps
ATGCACCATCATCATCATCATTCTTCTGGTGTAGATCTGGGTACCGAGAACCTGTACTTCCAATCCATGG
ACCCCCCGCCCAGCGAGACACACAAGCTGGTGGTCGTGGGCGGCGGCGGCGTGGGCAAGAGCGCGCTGAC
CATCCAGTTCATCCAGTCCTACTTCGTGTCTGACTACGACCCCACTATTGAGGACTCCTACACGAAGATC
TGCAGTGTGGATGGCATCCCAGCCCGGCTGGACATCCTGGACACCGCGGGCCAGGAAGAGTTCGGGGCCA
TGAGAGAGCAGTACATGCGTGCTGGCCACGGCTTCCTGCTGGTGTTCGCCATTAACGACCGGCAGAGTTT
CAACGAGGTGGGCAAGCTCTTCACGCAGATTCTGCGGGTCAAGGACCGCGACGACTTCCCCGTTGTGTTG
GTCGGGAACAAGGCAGATCTGGAGTCACAGCGCCAGGTCCCCCGATCAGAAGCCTCTGCCTTCGGCGCCT
CCCACCACGTGGCCTACTTTGAGGCCTCGGCCAAACTGCGTCTCAACGTGGACGAGGCTTTTGAGCAGCT
GGTGCGGGCTGTCCGGAAATACCAGGAACAAGAGCTCCCACCGAGCTGACAGTAAAGGTGGATACGGATC
CGAA
