>Addgene plasmid #38815 | RRAS | addgene partial sequence | sequence record 50269 | T7 5'-TAATACGACTCACTATAGGG-3'
TCTGGTGTAGATCTGGGTACCGAGAACCTGTACTTCCAATCCATGGACCCCCCGCCCAGCGAGACACACA
AGCTGGTGGTCGTGGGCGGCGGCGGCGTGGGCAAGAGCGCGCTGACCATCCAGTTCATCCAGTCCTACTT
CGTGTCTGACTACGACCCCACTATTGAGGACTCCTACACGAAGATCTGCAGTGTGGATGGCATCCCAGCC
CGGCTGGACATCCTGGACACCGCGGGCCAGGAAGAGTTCGGGGCCATGAGAGAGCAGTACATGCGTGCTG
GCCACGGCTTCCTGCTGGTGTTCGCCATTAACGACCGGCAGAGTTTCAACGAGGTGGGCAAGCTCTTCAC
GCAGATTCTGCGGGTCAAGGACCGCGACGACTTCCCCGTTGTGTTGGTCGGGAACAAGGCAGATCTGGAG
TCACAGCGCCAGGTCCCCCGATCAGAAGCCTCTGCCTTCGGCGCCTCCCACCACGTGGCCTACTTTGAGG
CCTCGGCCAAACTGCGTCTCAACGTGGACGAGGCTTTTGAGCAGCTGGTGCGGGCTGTCCGGAAATACCA
GGAACAAGAGCTCCCACCGAGCTGACAGTAAAGGTGGATACGGATCCGAATTCGAGCTCCGTCGACAAGC
TTGCGGCCGCACTCGAGCACCACCACCACCACCACTGAGATCCGGCTGCTAACAAAAGCCCGAAAGGAAG
CTGAATTTGGCTGCTGCCACCGCTGAGCAATAACTAGCATAA
