>Addgene plasmid #38815 | RRAS | addgene partial sequence | sequence record 50271 | T7_term
TTGTCGACGGAGCTCGAATTCGGATCCGTATCCACCTTTACTGTCAGCTCGGTGGGAGCTCTTGTTCCTG
GTATTTCCGGACAGCCCGCACCAGCTGCTCAAAAGCCTCGTCCACGTTGAGACGCAGTTTGGCCGAGGCC
TCAAAGTAGGCCACGTGGTGGGAGGCGCCGAAGGCAGAGGCTTCTGATCGGGGGACCTGGCGCTGTGACT
CCAGATCTGCCTTGTTCCCGACCAACACAACGGGGAAGTCGTCGCGGTCCTTGACCCGCAGAATCTGCGT
GAAGAGCTTGCCCACCTCGTTGAAACTCTGCCGGTCGTTAATGGCGAACACCAGCAGGAAGCCGTGGCCA
GCACGCATGTACTGCTCTCTCATGGCCCCGAACTCTTCCTGGCCCGCGGTGTCCAGGATGTCCAGCCGGG
CTGGGATGCCATCCACACTGCAGATCTTCGTGTAGGAGTCCTCAATAGTGGGGTCGTAGTCAGACACGAA
GTAGGACTGGATGAACTGGATGGTCAGCGCGCTCTTGCCCACGCCGCCGCCGCCCACGACCACCAGCTTG
TGTGTCTCGCTGGGCGGGGGGTCCATGGATTGGAAGTACAGGTTCTCGGTACCCAGATCTACACCAGAAG
AATGATGATGATGATGGTGCATATGTATATCTCCTTCTTAAAGTTAAACAAAATTATTTCTAGAGGGGAA
TTGTTATCCGCTTCACAAATTCCCCTATAGTGAAGTCGTAATTAAATTTCGCGGGATCGAGATCTCGAAT
CCTCTACGCCGGGA
